>Addgene plasmid #200512 | pAWO-SUMO-3C_14M_zTDP2 | addgene full sequence | sequence record 396440 | Addgene NGS Result
GACATTAACCTATAAAAATAGGCGTATCACGAGGCCCTTTCGTCTTCAAGAATTATCCGGATATAGTTCC
TCCTTTCAGCAAAAAACCCCTCAAGACCCGTTTAGAGGCCCCAAGGGGTTATGCTAGTTATTGCTCAGCG
GTGGCAGCAGCCAACTCAGCTTCCTTTCGGGCTTTGTTAGCAGCCGGATCTGCTCGAGCGGCCGCCAGTG
TGATGGATATCTGCAGAATTCTTATTAGGTGTTAAAGGTACAATAAATACCCCAATGATCGCTGGTATAG
CGACCACAATCCAGTTTTTCCATACCAATCAGTGCCATGTGATCCGGTGTCACAGGCGGTGCGGTTTTTG
CGCTACGCAGAAAAATACGATCAAAACGCAGTTTACATGCTGCGGTAATACCCAGATTGCTATTTGCCTG
GGTATCCCAGGTATAACGACAATGTTCTTGTTTACCCAGCTGTTCCCAAACATCACAAACACCGGCAGGC
AGACCACCAACATTTGCAACTTCGGCATCACGCAGATTGGTATCACCGGCAAAAATAACAATGGCGTCCT
CAGGTGCTTCTTTGATTTTCTGCAGCACAACACGCAGCTGTTTGGTACGTTCTTGGCTCTGATTACGGGT
ACTTTCCAGATGGCTGGTCATCAGATACAGTTTCTGACCGCTAAAGGTAACCTGTGCAATCAGCAGATTA
CGCATCATCTGTGTGGTCGGAAAACAAATGATTTCGCTTTCCAGAAATTTAACACGGCTTTTACGCAGCA
TAATACCGGTGAAATAACCATCATCACTACCTTCAAAAAACAGGTAGCTAACTGCACGTTTTTTCAGATA
CTGCACATAGGCAGGAATCAGTTCTTGCAGAAAAACAACATCCGGTGTATACAGTGCCAGATAGCTACAC
AGACCACGTGCACGATCGCTCAGATTATTGGTATCCAGGCCATCAACATTCCAGCTAATAATGCTCAGTT
TGCTATCCATATGGGGCCCCTGGAACAGAACTTCCAGACCGCCAATCTGTTCACGGTGAGCTTCGATAAT
GTCGTTATCTTCCATGTCCAGATCTTCCGGGGTTTGATCTGCCTGGATGCGAATACCGTCATACAGGAAA
CGCAGCGAATCCATTTCTTTGCCCTGACGTTTAGCAAATGCTTCCATCAGGCGACGCAGCGGCGTGGTTT
TCTTAATTTTAAAGAAAATTTCAGAGCTGCCATCTGAGACTTTCAGGTTAATATGGGTTTCCGGTTTGAC
TTCCGGTTTAACTTCCGGTTTTGCTTCCTGATTGACTTCGCTGTCGCTGCCGTGATGGTGATGGTGATGG
CTGCCCATGGTATATCTCCTTCTTAAAGTTAAACAAAATTATTTCTAGAGGGGAATTGTTATCCGCTCAC
AATTCCCCTATAGTGAGTCGTATTAATTTCGCGGGATCGAGATCTCGATCCTCTACGCCGGACGCATCGT
GGCCGGCATCACCGGCGCCACAGGTGCGGTTGCTGGCGCCTATATCGCCGACATCACCGATGGGGAAGAT
CGGGCTCGCCACTTCGGGCTCATGAGCGCTTGTTTCGGCGTGGGTATGGTGGCAGGCCCCGTGGCCGGGG
GACTGTTGGGCGCCATCTCCTTGCATGCACCATTCCTTGCGGCGGCGGTGCTCAACGGCCTCAACCTACT
ACTGGGCTGCTTCCTAATGCAGGAGTCGCATAAGGGAGAGCGTCGAGATCCCGGACACCATCGAATGGCG
CAAAACCTTTCGCGGTATGGCATGATAGCGCCCGGAAGAGAGTCAATTCAGGGTGGTGAATGTGAAACCA
GTAACGTTATACGATGTCGCAGAGTATGCCGGTGTCTCTTATCAGACCGTTTCCCGCGTGGTGAACCAGG
CCAGCCACGTTTCTGCGAAAACGCGGGAAAAAGTGGAAGCGGCGATGGCGGAGCTGAATTACATTCCCAA
CCGCGTGGCACAACAACTGGCGGGCAAACAGTCGTTGCTGATTGGCGTTGCCACCTCCAGTCTGGCCCTG
CACGCGCCGTCGCAAATTGTCGCGGCGATTAAATCTCGCGCCGATCAACTGGGTGCCAGCGTGGTGGTGT
CGATGGTAGAACGAAGCGGCGTCGAAGCCTGTAAAGCGGCGGTGCACAATCTTCTCGCGCAACGCGTCAG
TGGGCTGATCATTAACTATCCGCTGGATGACCAGGATGCCATTGCTGTGGAAGCTGCCTGCACTAATGTT
CCGGCGTTATTTCTTGATGTCTCTGACCAGACACCCATCAACAGTATTATTTTCTCCCATGAAGACGGTA
CGCGACTGGGCGTGGAGCATCTGGTCGCATTGGGTCACCAGCAAATCGCGCTGTTAGCGGGCCCATTAAG
TTCTGTCTCGGCGCGTCTGCGTCTGGCTGGCTGGCATAAATATCTCACTCGCAATCAAATTCAGCCGATA
GCGGAACGGGAAGGCGACTGGAGTGCCATGTCCGGTTTTCAACAAACCATGCAAATGCTGAATGAGGGCA
TCGTTCCCACTGCGATGCTGGTTGCCAACGATCAGATGGCGCTGGGCGCAATGCGCGCCATTACCGAGTC
CGGGCTGCGCGTTGGTGCGGATATCTCGGTAGTGGGATACGACGATACCGAAGACAGCTCATGTTATATC
CCGCCGTTAACCACCATCAAACAGGATTTTCGCCTGCTGGGGCAAACCAGCGTGGACCGCTTGCTGCAAC
TCTCTCAGGGCCAGGCGGTGAAGGGCAATCAGCTGTTGCCCGTCTCACTGGTGAAAAGAAAAACCACCCT
GGCGCCCAATACGCAAACCGCCTCTCCCCGCGCGTTGGCCGATTCATTAATGCAGCTGGCACGACAGGTT
TCCCGACTGGAAAGCGGGCAGTGAGCGCAACGCAATTAATGTAAGTTAGCTCACTCATTAGGCACCGGGA
TCTCGACCGATGCCCTTGAGAGCCTTCAACCCAGTCAGCTCCTTCCGGTGGGCGCGGGGCATGACTATCG
TCGCCGCACTTATGACTGTCTTCTTTATCATGCAACTCGTAGGACAGGTGCCGGCAGCGCTCTGGGTCAT
TTTCGGCGAGGACCGCTTTCGCTGGAGCGCGACGATGATCGGCCTGTCGCTTGCGGTATTCGGAATCTTG
CACGCCCTCGCTCAAGCCTTCGTCACTGGTCCCGCCACCAAACGTTTCGGCGAGAAGCAGGCCATTATCG
CCGGCATGGCGGCCGACGCGCTGGGCTACGTCTTGCTGGCGTTCGCGACGCGAGGCTGGATGGCCTTCCC
CATTATGATTCTTCTCGCTTCCGGCGGCATCGGGATGCCCGCGTTGCAGGCCATGCTGTCCAGGCAGGTA
GATGACGACCATCAGGGACAGCTTCAAGGATCGCTCGCGGCTCTTACCAGCCTAACTTCGATCATTGGAC
CGCTGATCGTCACGGCGATTTATGCCGCCTCGGCGAGCACATGGAACGGGTTGGCATGGATTGTAGGCGC
CGCCCTATACCTTGTCTGCCTCCCCGCGTTGCGTCGCGGTGCATGGAGCCGGGCCACCTCGACCTGAATG
GAAGCCGGCGGCACCTCGCTAACGGATTCACCACTCCAAGAATTGGAGCCAATCAATTCTTGCGGAGAAC
TGTGAATGCGCAAACCAACCCTTGGCAGAACATATCCATCGCGTCCGCCATCTCCAGCAGCCGCACGCGG
CGCATCTCGGGCAGCGTTGGGTCCTGGCCACGGGTGCGCATGATCGTGCTCCTGTCGTTGAGGACCCGGC
TAGGCTGGCGGGGTTGCCTTACTGGTTAGCAGAATGAATCACCGATACGCGAGCGAACGTGAAGCGACTG
CTGCTGCAAAACGTCTGCGACCTGAGCAACAACATGAATGGTCTTCGGTTTCCGTGTTTCGTAAAGTCTG
GAAACGCGGAAGTCAGCGCCCTGCACCATTATGTTCCGGATCTGCATCGCAGGATGCTGCTGGCTACCCT
GTGGAACACCTACATCTGTATTAACGAAGCGCTGGCATTGACCCTGAGTGATTTTTCTCTGGTCCCGCCG
CATCCATACCGCCAGTTGTTTACCCTCACAACGTTCCAGTAACCGGGCATGTTCATCATCAGTAACCCGT
ATCGTGAGCATCCTCTCTCGTTTCATCGGTATCATTACCCCCATGAACAGAAATCCCCCTTACACGGAGG
CATCAGTGACCAAACAGGAAAAAACCGCCCTTAACATGGCCCGCTTTATCAGAAGCCAGACATTAACGCT
TCTGGAGAAACTCAACGAGCTGGACGCGGATGAACAGGCAGACATCTGTGAATCGCTTCACGACCACGCT
GATGAGCTTTACCGCAGCTGCCTCGCGCGTTTCGGTGATGACGGTGAAAACCTCTGACACATGCAGCTCC
CGGAGACGGTCACAGCTTGTCTGTAAGCGGATGCCGGGAGCAGACAAGCCCGTCAGGGCGCGTCAGCGGG
TGTTGGCGGGTGTCGGGGCGCAGCCATGACCCAGTCACGTAGCGATAGCGGAGTGTATACTGGCTTAACT
ATGCGGCATCAGAGCAGATTGTACTGAGAGTGCACCATTGCGGTGTGAAATACCGCACAGATGCGTAAGG
AGAAAATACCGCATCAGGCGCTCTTCCGCTTCCTCGCTCACTGACTCGCTGCGCTCGGTCGTTCGGCTGC
GGCGAGCGGTATCAGCTCACTCAAAGGCGGTAATACGGTTATCCACAGAATCAGGGGATAACGCAGGAAA
GAACATGTGAGCAAAAGGCCAGCAAAAGGCCAGGAACCGTAAAAAGGCCGCGTTGCTGGCGTTTTTCCAT
AGGCTCCGCCCCCCTGACGAGCATCACAAAAATCGACGCTCAAGTCAGAGGTGGCGAAACCCGACAGGAC
TATAAAGATACCAGGCGTTTCCCCCTGGAAGCTCCCTCGTGCGCTCTCCTGTTCCGACCCTGCCGCTTAC
CGGATACCTGTCCGCCTTTCTCCCTTCGGGAAGCGTGGCGCTTTCTCATAGCTCACGCTGTAGGTATCTC
AGTTCGGTGTAGGTCGTTCGCTCCAAGCTGGGCTGTGTGCACGAACCCCCCGTTCAGCCCGACCGCTGCG
CCTTATCCGGTAACTATCGTCTTGAGTCCAACCCGGTAAGACACGACTTATCGCCACTGGCAGCAGCCAC
TGGTAACAGGATTAGCAGAGCGAGGTATGTAGGCGGTGCTACAGAGTTCTTGAAGTGGTGGCCTAACTAC
GGCTACACTAGAAGGACAGTATTTGGTATCTGCGCTCTGCTGAAGCCAGTTACCTTCGGAAAAAGAGTTG
GTAGCTCTTGATCCGGCAAACAAACCACCGCTGGTAGCGGTGGTTTTTTTGTTTGCAAGCAGCAGATTAC
GCGCAGAAAAAAAGGATCTCAAGAAGATCCTTTGATCTTTTCTACGGGGTCTGACGCTCAGTGGAACGAA
AACTCACGTTAAGGGATTTTGGTCATGAGATTATCAAAAAGGATCTTCACCTAGATCCTTTTAAATTAAA
AATGAAGTTTTAAATCAATCTAAAGTATATATGAGTAAACTTGGTCTGACAGTTACCAATGCTTAATCAG
TGAGGCACCTATCTCAGCGATCTGTCTATTTCGTTCATCCATAGTTGCCTGACTCCCCGTCGTGTAGATA
ACTACGATACGGGAGGGCTTACCATCTGGCCCCAGTGCTGCAATGATACCGCGAGACCCACGCTCACCGG
CTCCAGATTTATCAGCAATAAACCAGCCAGCCGGAAGGGCCGAGCGCAGAAGTGGTCCTGCAACTTTATC
CGCCTCCATCCAGTCTATTAATTGTTGCCGGGAAGCTAGAGTAAGTAGTTCGCCAGTTAATAGTTTGCGC
AACGTTGTTGCCATTGCTGCAGGCATCGTGGTGTCACGCTCGTCGTTTGGTATGGCTTCATTCAGCTCCG
GTTCCCAACGATCAAGGCGAGTTACATGATCCCCCATGTTGTGCAAAAAAGCGGTTAGCTCCTTCGGTCC
TCCGATCGTTGTCAGAAGTAAGTTGGCCGCAGTGTTATCACTCATGGTTATGGCAGCACTGCATAATTCT
CTTACTGTCATGCCATCCGTAAGATGCTTTTCTGTGACTGGTGAGTACTCAACCAAGTCATTCTGAGAAT
AGTGTATGCGGCGACCGAGTTGCTCTTGCCCGGCGTCAACACGGGATAATACCGCGCCACATAGCAGAAC
TTTAAAAGTGCTCATCATTGGAAAACGTTCTTCGGGGCGAAAACTCTCAAGGATCTTACCGCTGTTGAGA
TCCAGTTCGATGTAACCCACTCGTGCACCCAACTGATCTTCAGCATCTTTTACTTTCACCAGCGTTTCTG
GGTGAGCAAAAACAGGAAGGCAAAATGCCGCAAAAAAGGGAATAAGGGCGACACGGAAATGTTGAATACT
CATACTCTTCCTTTTTCAATATTATTGAAGCATTTATCAGGGTTATTGTCTCATGAGCGGATACATATTT
GAATGTATTTAGAAAAATAAACAAATAGGGGTTCCGCGCACATTTCCCCGAAAAGTGCCACCTGACGTCT
AAGAAACCATTATTATCAT
Features (pLannotate 1.2.2; 19 found; start..end, strand, type, name):
     80..127     -  terminator     T7 terminator: transcription terminator for bacteriophage T7 RNA polymerase
    135..184     -  CDS            SET1 (fragment): solubility-enhancement tag derived from T7 phage gene 10B
    238..987     -  CDS            tdp2 (fragment): TYDP2_DANRE - Also known as ttrap, ttrapl. Experimental evidence at protein level: Swiss-Prot protein existence level 1. DNA repair enzyme that can remove a variety of covalent adducts from DNA through hydrolysis of a 5'-phosphodiester bond, giving rise to DNA with a free 5' phosphate. Catalyzes the hydrolysis of dead- end complexes between DNA and the topoisomerase 2 (top2) active site tyrosine residue. Hydrolyzes 5'-phosphoglycolates on protruding 5' ends on DNA double-strand breaks (DSBs) due to DNA damage by radiation and free radicals (By similarity). Controls gastrulation movements and l
   1018..1308    -  CDS            SMT3: SMT3_YEAST - Experimental evidence at protein level: Swiss-Prot protein existence level 1. Not known; suppressor of MIF2 mutations. From Saccharomyces cerevisiae (strain ATCC 204508 / S288c) (Baker's yeast).
   1312..1329    -  CDS            7xHis (fragment): 6xHis affinity tag
   1345..1367    -  RBS            RBS: efficient ribosome binding site from bacteriophage T7 gene 10 (Olins and Rangwala, 1989)
   1382..1406    -  protein_bind   lac operator: The lac repressor binds to the lac operator to inhibit transcription in E. coli. This inhibition can be relieved by adding lactose or isopropyl-β-D-thiogalactopyranoside (IPTG). lac repressor encoded by lacI
   1407..1425    -  promoter       T7 promoter: promoter for bacteriophage T7 RNA polymerase
   1447..1726    +  CDS            TcR (fragment): tetracycline efflux protein; tet; confers resistance to tetracycline
   1734..1811    +  promoter       lacI promoter: lacI
   1812..2894    +  CDS            lacI: lac repressor; lacI; The lac repressor binds to the lac operator to inhibit transcription in E. coli. This inhibition can be relieved by adding lactose or isopropyl-β-D-thiogalactopyranoside (IPTG).
   2907..2928    +  protein_bind   CAP binding site: CAP binding activates transcription in the presence of cAMP. E. coli catabolite activator protein
   2943..3567    +  CDS            TcR (fragment): tetracycline efflux protein; tet; confers resistance to tetracycline
   3809..4189    -  CDS            YPB1_ECOLX: Protein predicted: Swiss-Prot protein existence level 4. From Escherichia coli.
   4206..4397    +  CDS            rop: Rop protein, which maintains plasmids at low copy number; rop
   4499..4638    +  misc_feature   bom: basis of mobility region from pBR322
   4824..5412    -  rep_origin     ori: high-copy-number ColE1/pMB1/pBR322/pUC origin of replication
   5583..6443    -  CDS            AmpR: β-lactamase; bla; confers resistance to ampicillin, carbenicillin, and related antibiotics
   6444..6548    -  promoter       AmpR promoter: bla
