[The description below was written by a language model from this plasmid's Addgene catalogue record and pLannotate feature annotations shown in this document.]
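Description:
pAWO-SUMO-3C_14M_zTDP2 is a bacterial expression plasmid built on a pET-17b-derived backbone for producing recombinant zebrafish (Danio rerio) TDP2, encoded by tdp2b (also known as ttrap). TDP2 is a DNA repair enzyme that hydrolyses 5'-phosphodiester bonds, including the dead-end covalent complexes formed between DNA and the active-site tyrosine of topoisomerase 2. The plasmid replicates in E. coli from a ColE1/pBR322-type origin. The rop gene and bom region are also present, consistent with its catalogued low copy number. Selection is by ampicillin resistance (β-lactamase). Fragments of the tetracycline resistance gene are annotated around the lacI cassette but appear to be non-functional backbone remnants.

The expression cassette runs from a T7 promoter with an adjacent lac operator and the T7 gene 10 ribosome binding site to a T7 terminator. A plasmid-borne lacI gene supplies repressor, so expression should be inducible with IPTG in hosts that provide T7 RNA polymerase. The open reading frame encodes an N-terminal His tag fused to yeast SMT3 (SUMO), followed by the TDP2 insert. The His tag allows affinity purification and SUMO commonly aids solubility. The "3C" in the name suggests a 3C protease cleavage site between tag and insert, but no such site is annotated in the feature table.

The synthetic insert was cloned via NdeI and EcoRI. It is detected as a partial match of about 750 bp to tdp2, suggesting a truncated rather than full-length protein, although the record does not state this. It carries fourteen substitutions ("14M"): L136N, A139S, C239T, K240R, K309Q and a contiguous block from K314 to C322. The record does not explain the rationale for these changes.
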