Addgene plasmid #200512: pAWO-SUMO-3C_14M_zTDP2
Purpose: Expression of zebrafish TDP2 recombinant protein
Depositing lab: Antony Oliver. Depositing organization: University of Sussex.
Backbone
  Vector backbone: pET-17b
  Vector type: Bacterial Expression
Growth in bacteria
  Bacterial resistance: Ampicillin, 100 μg/mL
  Growth temperature: 37°C
  Growth strain: DH5alpha
  Copy number: Low Copy
Gene/Insert
  Gene/Insert name: TDP2
  Species: D. rerio (zebrafish)
  Mutation: L136N, A139S, C239T, K240R, K309Q, K314L, T315G, V316I, P317T, Y318A, V319A, S320C, R321K, C322L
  Entrez Gene: tdp2b (a.k.a. tdp2, ttrap, ttrapl)
  Tag / fusion protein: HIS-SUMO (N terminal on insert)
  Cloning method: Restriction Enzyme; 5′ cloning site NdeI (unknown if destroyed); 3′ cloning site EcoRi (unknown if destroyed)
Resource information
  A portion of this plasmid was derived from a plasmid made by: The gene was made synthetically (i.e. bought from a company)
Terms and licenses: Academic/Nonprofit Terms; Industry Terms: Not Available to Industry
How to cite: pAWO-SUMO-3C_14M_zTDP2 was a gift from Antony Oliver (Addgene plasmid # 200512 ; http://n2t.net/addgene:200512 ; RRID:Addgene_200512)
